>Addgene plasmid #43308 | II-CCGC | depositor partial sequence | sequence record 58573 | II-CCGC sequence 426 bps
CGTCTCGCTTAACCCCAGAGCAGGTCGTGGCGATCGCAAGCCACGACGGAGGAAAGCAAGCCTTGGAAAC
AGTACAGAGGCTGTTGCCTGTGCTGTGCCAAGCGCACGGACTCACCCCAGAGCAGGTCGTGGCGATCGCA
AGCCACGACGGAGGAAAGCAAGCCTTGGAAACAGTACAGAGGCTGTTGCCTGTGCTGTGCCAAGCGCACG
GCCTCACCCCAGAGCAGGTCGTGGCAATCGCGAGCAATAACGGCGGAAAACAGGCTTTGGAAACGGTGCA
GAGGCTCCTTCCAGTGCTGTGCCAAGCGCACGGATTAACCCCAGAGCAGGTCGTGGCAATCGCGAGCCAC
GACGGAGGAAAGCAAGCCTTGGAAACAGTACAGAGGCTGTTGCCTGTGCTGTGCCAAGCGCACGGGCTCA
GAGACG
