>Addgene plasmid #43308 | II-CCGC | addgene partial sequence | sequence record 61885 | M13-F20 5'-TGTAAAACGACGGCCAGT-3'
GGGCGAATTGGGCCCTCTAGATGCATGCTCGAGCGGCCGCCAGTGTGATGGATATCTGCAGAATTCGCCC
TTCTTTCCTGTGCCCACGTCTCTGAGCCCGTGCGCTTGGCACAGCACAGGCAACAGCCTCTGTACTGTTT
CCAAGGCTTGCTTTCCTCCGTCGTGGCTCGCGATTGCCACGACCTGCTCTGGGGTTAATCCGTGCGCTTG
GCACAGCACTGGAAGGAGCCTCTGCACCGTTTCCAAAGCCTGTTTTCCGCCGTTATTGCTCGCGATTGCC
ACGACCTGCTCTGGGGTGAGGCCGTGCGCTTGGCACAGCACAGGCAACAGCCTCTGTACTGTTTCCAAGG
CTTGCTTTCCTCCGTCGTGGCTTGCGATCGCCACGACCTGCTCTGGGGTGAGTCCGTGCGCTTGGCACAG
CACAGGCAACAGCCTCTGTACTGTTTCCAAGGCTTGCTTTCCTCCGTCGTGGCTTGCGATCGCCACGACC
TGCTCTGGGGTTAAGCGAGACGCGCTAGGACGGCAAGGGCGAATTCCAGCACACTGGCGGCCGTTACTAG
TGGATCCGAGCTCGGTACCAAGCTTGATGCATAGCTTGAGTATTCTATAGTGTCACCTAAATAGCTTGGC
GTAATCATGGTCATAGCTGTTTCCTGTGTGAAATTGTTATCCGCTCACAATTCCACACAACATACGAGCC
GGAAGCATAAAGTGTAAAGCCTGGGGTGCCTAATGAGTGAGCTAACTCACATTAATTGCGTTGCGCTCAC
TGCCCGCTTTCCAGTCGGGAAACCTGTCGTGCCAGCTGCATTAATGAATCGGCCAACGCGCGGGGAGAGG
CGGTTTGCGTATTGGGCGCTCTTCCGCTTCCTCGCTCACTG
