[The description below was written by a language model from this plasmid's Addgene catalogue record.]
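Description:
II-CCGC is a bacterial cloning plasmid built on the commercial pCRII-TOPO backbone (about 4 kb without insert), carrying a 426 bp synthetic insert that was introduced by TOPO cloning. It is maintained at high copy in E. coli and is selectable with both ampicillin and kanamycin, reflecting the two resistance markers present on this backbone. No feature table accompanies the record, so the origin of replication and other backbone elements are not itemised. The listed sequencing primers, T7 on the 5′ side and M13 reverse on the 3′ side, show that standard priming sites flank the cloning site and can be used to verify the insert.

The record names the insert only as "II-CCGC" and does not spell out its composition. The plasmid was deposited in connection with a TALEN genome-editing system developed for generating human stem cell-based disease models. The name and insert size are consistent with a pre-assembled block of four TAL effector repeat modules specifying the bases C, C, G and C, with "II" plausibly marking the block's position in an ordered assembly, but this is an inference rather than something stated in the catalogue fields. On that reading, the plasmid would be one member of a library of multimer building blocks, serving as a storage and propagation vehicle from which the repeat block is taken for assembly into full-length TALE DNA-binding arrays. No eukaryotic promoter, nuclease domain, tag or reporter is recorded, so it should be regarded as a cloning intermediate rather than an expression construct.
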