Addgene plasmid #43308: II-CCGC
Depositing lab: Chad Cowan & Kiran Musunuru. Depositing organization: Harvard University. Publication: A TALEN Genome-Editing System for Generating Human Stem Cell-Based Disease Models. Ding Q, Lee YK, Schaefer EA, Peters DT, Veres A, Kim K, Kuperwasser N, Motola DL, Meissner TB, Hendriks WT, Trevisan M, Gupta RM, Moisan A, Banks E, Friesen M, Schinzel RT, Xia F, Tang A, Xia Y, Figueroa E, Wann A, Ahfeldt T, Daheron L, Zhang F, Rubin LL, Peng LF, Chung RT, Musunuru K, Cowan CA. Cell Stem Cell. 2012 Dec 12. pii: S1934-5909(12)00645-5. doi: 10.1016/j.stem.2012.11.011. PubMed 23246482.
Backbone
  Vector backbone: pCRII-TOPO
  Backbone manufacturer: Invitrogen
  Backbone size w/o insert (bp): 3973
  Vector type: Bacterial Cloning
Growth in bacteria
  Bacterial resistance: Ampicillin and Kanamycin, 100 & 50 μg/mL
  Growth temperature: 37°C
  Growth strain: Top10
  Copy number: High Copy
Gene/Insert
  Gene/Insert name: II-CCGC
  Species: Synthetic
  Insert size (bp): 426
  Cloning method: TOPO Cloning
  Sequencing primers: 5′ T7; 3′ M13-rev
Terms and licenses: Academic/Nonprofit Terms; Industry Terms: Not Available to Industry
How to cite: II-CCGC was a gift from Chad Cowan & Kiran Musunuru (Addgene plasmid # 43308 ; http://n2t.net/addgene:43308 ; RRID:Addgene_43308)
